Addgene plasmid #114351: pStA0::eyfp
Purpose: efyp in pStA0
Depositing lab: John Heap. Depositing organization: Imperial College London. Publication: Start-Stop Assembly: a functionally scarless DNA assembly system optimized for metabolic engineering. Taylor GM, Mordaka PM, Heap JT. Nucleic Acids Res. 2018 Nov 20. pii: 5193345. doi: 10.1093/nar/gky1182. PubMed 30462270.
Backbone
  Vector backbone: pGT400
  Backbone size w/o insert (bp): 2210
  Vector type: Synthetic Biology
Growth in bacteria
  Bacterial resistance: Ampicillin, 100 μg/mL
  Growth temperature: 37°C
  Growth strain: DH5alpha
  Copy number: High Copy
Gene/Insert
  Gene/Insert name: efyp (codon optimised)
  Species: Synthetic
  Insert size (bp): 717
  Cloning method: Restriction Enzyme; 5′ cloning site BsaI (destroyed during cloning); 3′ cloning site BsaI (destroyed during cloning)
  Sequencing primers: 5′ OligoGT234 GGGGAAACGCCTGGTATCT; 3′ OligoGT235 AGCAAAAACAGGAAGGCAAA
Terms and licenses: Academic/Nonprofit Terms; Industry Terms: Not Available to Industry
Depositor comments: Alternative ID = pGT431 . Please visit https://www.biorxiv.org/content/early/2018/07/04/361626 for bioRxiv preprint.
How to cite: pStA0::eyfp was a gift from John Heap (Addgene plasmid # 114351 ; http://n2t.net/addgene:114351 ; RRID:Addgene_114351)
