[The description below was written by a language model from this plasmid's Addgene catalogue record and pLannotate feature annotations shown in this document.]
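Description:
pStA0::eyfp is a small (about 2.9 kb) synthetic biology plasmid that stores a codon-optimised enhanced yellow fluorescent protein coding sequence as a part for the Start-Stop Assembly system, a functionally scarless, hierarchical DNA assembly method aimed at metabolic engineering. It is built on the roughly 2.2 kb pGT400 backbone (the pStA0 storage vector) and carries the alternative identifier pGT431. The plasmid is propagated in E. coli from a high-copy ColE1/pUC-type origin of replication and is selected with ampicillin through a β-lactamase (AmpR) gene driven by its native bla promoter.

The 717 bp eyfp insert was introduced with BsaI, a type IIS enzyme, and both BsaI sites were destroyed during cloning, as expected for Golden Gate-style insertion. In the annotated sequence the EYFP open reading frame is the only payload. It is bracketed by a phage lambda t0 terminator upstream and an oppositely oriented E. coli rrnB T1 terminator downstream, an arrangement that typically insulates a cloned part from transcription originating in the backbone. No promoter or ribosome binding site is annotated upstream of EYFP, which fits a part-storage plasmid rather than an expression construct, although the record does not state this explicitly. The annotation tool labels the match as mammalian codon-optimised EYFP, whereas the catalogue says only that the synthetic gene is codon optimised and names no target organism. The plasmid's likely use is as a reporter coding-sequence donor to be combined with promoters, ribosome binding sites and terminators in later assembly levels.
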