Features (pLannotate 1.2.2; 6 found; start..end, strand, type, name):
      1..95      +  terminator     lambda t0 terminator: transcription terminator from phage lambda
    112..831     +  CDS            EYFP: enhanced YFP mammalian codon-optimized
    861..947     -  terminator     rrnB T1 terminator: Escherichia coli rrnB; transcription terminator T1 from the E. coli rrnB gene
   1046..1150    +  promoter       AmpR promoter: bla
   1151..2011    +  CDS            AmpR: β-lactamase; bla; confers resistance to ampicillin, carbenicillin, and related antibiotics
   2182..2770    +  rep_origin     ori: high-copy-number ColE1/pMB1/pBR322/pUC origin of replication
>Addgene plasmid #114351 | pStA0::eyfp | addgene full sequence | sequence record 229098 | Addgene NGS Result
GACTCCTGTTGATAGATCCAGTAATGACCTCAGAACTCCATCTGGATTTGTTCAGAACGCTCGGTTGCCG
CCGGGCGTTTTTTATTGGTGAGAATCCAGTGTGGCTCTTCGATGGTGAGCAAGGGCGAGGAGCTGTTCAC
CGGGGTGGTGCCCATCCTGGTCGAGCTGGACGGCGACGTAAACGGCCACAAGTTCAGCGTGTCCGGCGAG
GGCGAGGGCGATGCCACCTACGGCAAGCTGACCCTGAAGTTCATCTGCACCACCGGCAAGCTGCCCGTGC
CCTGGCCCACCCTCGTGACCACCTTCGGCTACGGCCTGCAATGCTTCGCCCGCTACCCCGACCACATGAA
GCTGCACGACTTCTTCAAGTCCGCCATGCCCGAAGGCTACGTCCAGGAGCGCACCATCTTCTTCAAGGAC
GACGGCAACTACAAGACCCGCGCCGAGGTGAAGTTCGAGGGCGACACCCTGGTGAACCGCATCGAGCTGA
AGGGCATCGACTTCAAGGAGGACGGCAACATCCTGGGGCACAAGCTGGAGTACAACTACAACAGCCACAA
CGTCTATATCATGGCCGACAAGCAGAAGAACGGCATCAAGGTGAACTTCAAGATCCGCCACAACATCGAG
GACGGCAGCGTGCAGCTCGCCGACCACTACCAGCAGAACACCCCCATCGGCGACGGCCCCGTGCTGCTGC
CCGACAACCACTACCTGAGCTACCAGTCCGCCCTGAGCAAAGACCCCAACGAGAAGCGCGATCACATGGT
CCTGCTGGAGTTCGTGACCGCCGCCGGGATCACTCTCGGCATGGACGAGCTGTACAAGTAATGAAGAGCG
TAAGACCTCTAGGGCGGCGGATTTGTCCTACTCAGGAGAGCGTTCACCGACAAACAACAGATAAAACGAA
AGGCCCAGTCTTTCGACTGAGCCTTTCGTTTTATTTGATGCCCGAAAGGGCCTCGTGATACGCCTATTTT
TATAGGTTAATGTCATGATAATAATGGTTTCTTAGACGTCAGGTGGCACTTTTCGGGGAAATGTGCGCGG
AACCCCTATTTGTTTATTTTTCTAAATACATTCAAATATGTATCCGCTCATGAGACAATAACCCTGATAA
ATGCTTCAATAATATTGAAAAAGGAAGAGTATGAGTATTCAACATTTCCGTGTCGCCCTTATTCCCTTTT
TTGCGGCATTTTGCCTTCCTGTTTTTGCTCACCCAGAAACGCTGGTGAAAGTAAAAGATGCTGAAGATCA
GTTGGGTGCACGAGTGGGTTACATCGAACTGGATCTCAACAGCGGTAAGATCCTTGAGAGTTTTCGCCCC
GAAGAACGTTTTCCAATGATGAGCACTTTTAAAGTTCTGCTATGTGGCGCGGTATTATCCCGTATTGACG
CCGGGCAAGAGCAACTCGGTCGCCGCATACACTATTCTCAGAATGACTTGGTTGAGTACTCACCAGTCAC
AGAAAAGCATCTTACGGATGGCATGACAGTAAGAGAATTATGCAGTGCTGCCATAACCATGAGTGATAAC
ACTGCGGCCAACTTACTTCTGACAACGATCGGAGGACCGAAGGAGCTAACCGCTTTTTTGCACAACATGG
GGGATCATGTAACTCGCCTTGATCGTTGGGAACCGGAGCTGAATGAAGCCATACCAAACGACGAGCGTGA
CACCACGATGCCTGTAGCAATGGCAACAACGTTGCGCAAACTATTAACTGGCGAACTACTTACTCTAGCT
TCCCGGCAACAATTAATAGACTGGATGGAGGCGGATAAAGTTGCAGGACCACTTCTGCGCTCGGCCCTTC
CGGCTGGCTGGTTTATTGCTGATAAATCTGGAGCCGGTGAGCGTGGGTCCCGCGGTATCATTGCAGCACT
GGGGCCAGATGGTAAGCCCTCCCGTATCGTAGTTATCTACACGACGGGGAGTCAGGCAACTATGGATGAA
CGAAATAGACAGATCGCTGAGATAGGTGCCTCACTGATTAAGCATTGGTAACTGTCAGACCAAGTTTACT
CATATATACTTTAGATTGATTTAAAACTTCATTTTTAATTTAAAAGGATCTAGGTGAAGATCCTTTTTGA
TAATCTCATGACCAAAATCCCTTAACGTGAGTTTTCGTTCCACTGAGCGTCAGACCCCGTAGAAAAGATC
AAAGGATCTTCTTGAGATCCTTTTTTTCTGCGCGTAATCTGCTGCTTGCAAACAAAAAAACCACCGCTAC
CAGCGGTGGTTTGTTTGCCGGATCAAGAGCTACCAACTCTTTTTCCGAAGGTAACTGGCTTCAGCAGAGC
GCAGATACCAAATACTGTTCTTCTAGTGTAGCCGTAGTTAGGCCACCACTTCAAGAACTCTGTAGCACCG
CCTACATACCTCGCTCTGCTAATCCTGTTACCAGTGGCTGCTGCCAGTGGCGATAAGTCGTGTCTTACCG
GGTTGGACTCAAGACGATAGTTACCGGATAAGGCGCAGCGGTCGGGCTGAACGGGGGGTTCGTGCACACA
GCCCAGCTTGGAGCGAACGACCTACACCGAACTGAGATACCTACAGCGTGAGCTATGAGAAAGCGCCACG
CTTCCCGAAGGGAGAAAGGCGGACAGGTATCCGGTAAGCGGCAGGGTCGGAACAGGAGAGCGCACGAGGG
AGCTTCCAGGGGGAAACGCCTGGTATCTTTATAGTCCTGTCGGGTTTCGCCACCTCTGACTTGAGCGTCG
ATTTTTGTGATGCTCGTCAGGGGGGCGGAGCCTATGGAAAAACGCCAGCAACGCGGCCTTTTTACGGTTC
CTGGCCTTTTGCTGGCCTTTTGCTCACATGTTCTTTCCTGCGTTATCCCCTGATTCTGTGGATAACCGTA
TTACCGCCTTTGAGTGAGCTGATACCGCTCGCCGCAGCCGAACGACCGAGCGCCTTG
